>Addgene plasmid #215448 | pPB.DEST-ITGB1(WT)-mRuby2 | addgene full sequence | sequence record 445869 | Addgene NGS Result
CTAAATTGTAAGCGTTAATATTTTGTTAAAATTCGCGTTAAATTTTTGTTAAATCAGCTCATTTTTTAAC
CAATAGGCCGAAATCGGCAAAATCCCTTATAAATCAAAAGAATAGACCGAGATAGGGT
[37 nt withheld, positions 129-165]
AAAGAACGTGGACTCCAACGTCAAAGG
[49 nt withheld, positions 193-241]
T
[91 nt withheld, positions 243-333]
G
[124 nt withheld, positions 335-458]
CCCATTCGCCATTCAGGCTGCGCAACTGTTGGGAAGGGCGATCGGTGCGGGCCTCTTCGCTATTACGCCA
GCTGGCGAAAGGGGGATGTGCTGCAAGGCGATTAAGTTGGGTAACGCCAGGGTTTTCCCAGTCACGACGT
TGTAAAACGACGGCCAGTGAGCGCGCGTAATACGACTCACTATAGGGCGAATTGGGGCGCGCCATTCTAG
ATTAACCCTAGAAAGATAGTCTGCGTAAAATTGACGCATGCATTCTTGAAATATTGCTCTCTCTTTCTAA
ATAGCGCGAATCCGTCGCTGTGCATTTAGGACATCTCAGTCGCCGCTTGGAGCTCCCGTGAGGCGTGCTT
GTCAATGCGGTAAGTGTCACTGATTTTGAACTATAACGACCGCGTGAGTCAAAATGACGCATGATTATCT
TTTACGTGACTTTTAAGATTTAACTCATACGATAATTATATTGTTATTTCATGTTCTACTTACGTGATAA
CTTATTATATATATATTTTCTTGTTATAGATATCAACTAGAATGCTAGCATGGGCCCATCTCGACATTGA
TTATTGACTAGTTATTAATAGTAATCAATTACGGGGTCATTAGTTCATAGCCCATATATGGAGTTCCGCG
TTACATAACTTACGGTAAATGGCCCGCCTGGCTGACCGCCCAACGACCCCCGCCCATTGACGTCAATAAT
GACGTATGTTCCCATAGTAACGCCAATAGGGACTTTCCATTGACGTCAATGGGTGGAGTATTTACGGTAA
ACTGCCCACTTGGCAGTACATCAAGTGTATCATATGCCAAGTACGCCCCCTATTGACGTCAATGACGGTA
AATGGCCCGCCTGGCATTATGCCCAGTACATGACCTTATGGGACTTTCCTACTTGGCAGTACATCTACGT
ATTAGTCATCGCTATTACCATGGTCGAGGTGAGCCCCACGTTCTGCTTCACTCTCCCCATCTCCCCCCCC
TCCCCACCCCCAATTTTGTATTTATTTATTTTTTAATTATTTTGTGCAGCGATGGGGGCGGGGGGGGGGG
GGGGGGGGGCCCGGGGGGGGGGGGGGGGGGGGGGGGGGGGGGGGGGGGGGGGGGCGGGGCGGAGAGGTGC
GGCGGCAGCCAACCAGAGCGGCGCGCTCCGAAAGTTTCCTTTTATGGCGAGGCGGCGGCGGCGGCGGCCC
TATAAAAAGCGAAGCGCGCGGCGGGCGGGAGTCGCTGCGCGCTGCCTTCGCCCCGTGCCCCGCTCCGCCG
CCGCCTCGCGCCGCCCGCCCCGGCTCTGACTGACCGCGTTACTCCCACAGGTGAGCGGGCGGGACGGCCC
TTCTCCTCCGGGCTGTAATTAGCGCTTGGTTTAATGACGGCTTGTTTCTTTTCTGTGGCTGCGTGAAAGC
CTTGAGGGGCTCCGGGAGGGCCCTTTGTGCGGGGGGAGCGGCTCGGGGGGTGCGTGCGTGTGTGTGTGCG
TGGGGAGCGCCGCGTGCGGCTCCGCGCTGCCCGGCGGCTGTGAGCGCTGCGGGCGCGGCGCGGGGCTTTG
TGCGCTCCGCAGTGTGCGCGAGGGGAGCGCGGCCGGGGGCGGTGCCCCGCGGTGCGGGGGGGGCTGCGAG
GGGAACAAAGGCTGCGTGCGGGGTGTGTGCGTGGGGGGGTGAGCAGGGGGTGTGGGCGCGTCGGTCGGGC
TGCAACCCCCCCTGCACCCCCCTCCCCGAGTTGCTGAGCACGGCCCGGCTTCGGGTGCGGGGCTCCGTAC
GGGGCGTGGCGCGGGGCTCGCCGTGCCGGGCGGGGGGTGGCGGCAGGTGGGGGTGCCGGGCGGGGCGGGG
CCGCCTCGGGCCGGGGAGGGCTCGGGGGAGGGGCGCGGCGGCCCCCGGAGCGCCGGCGGCTGTCGAGGCG
CGGCGAGCCGCAGCCATTGCCTTTTATGGTAATCGTGCGAGAGGGCGCAGGGACTTCCTTTGTCCCAAAT
CTGTGCGGAGCCGAAATCTGGGAGGCGCCGCCGCACCCCCTCTAGCGGGCGCGGGGCGAAGCGGTGCGGC
GCCGGCAGGAAGGAAATGGGCGGGGAGGGCCTTCGTGCGTCGCCGCGCCGCCGTCCCCTTCTCCCTCTCC
AGCCTCGGGGCTGTCCGCGGGGGGACGGCTGCCTTCGGGGGGGACGGGGCAGGGCGGGGTTCGGCTTCTG
GCGTGTGACCGGCGGCTCTAGAGCCTCTGCTAACCATGTTCATGCCTTCTTCTTTTTCCTACAGCTCCTG
GGCAACGTGCTGGTTATTGTGCTGTCTCATCATTTTGGCAAAGAATTCAGATCTGCGGCCGCCTCGAGAA
GCTTGATCAACAAGTTTGTACAAAAAAAGCAGGCTGGCGCCGGAACCAATTCAGTCGACTGGATCCGGTA
CCACCGCCATGAATTTACAACCAATTTTCTGGATTGGACTGATCAGTTCAGTTTGCTGTGTGTTTGCTCA
AACAGATGAAAATAGATGTTTAAAAGCAAATGCCAAATCATGTGGAGAATGTATACAAGCAGGGCCAAAT
TGTGGGTGGTGCACAAATTCAACATTTTTACAGGAAGGAATGCCTACTTCTGCACGATGTGATGATTTAG
AAGCCTTAAAAAAGAAGGGTTGCCCTCCAGATGACATAGAAAATCCCAGAGGCTCCAAAGATATAAAGAA
AAATAAAAATGTAACCAACCGTAGCAAAGGAACAGCAGAGAAGCTCAAGCCAGAGGATATTACTCAGATC
CAACCACAGCAGTTGGTTTTGCGATTAAGATCAGGGGAGCCACAGACATTTACATTAAAATTCAAGAGAG
CTGAAGACTATCCCATTGACCTCTACTACCTTATGGACCTGTCTTACTCAATGAAAGACGATTTGGAGAA
TGTAAAAAGTCTTGGAACAGATCTGATGAATGAAATGAGGAGGATTACTTCGGACTTCAGAATTGGATTT
GGCTCATTTGTGGAAAAGACTGTGATGCCTTACATTAGCACAACACCAGCTAAGCTCAGGAACCCTTGCA
CAAGTGAACAGAACTGCACCAGCCCATTTAGCTACAAAAATGTGCTCAGTCTTACTAATAAAGGAGAAGT
ATTTAATGAACTTGTTGGAAAACAGCGCATATCTGGAAATTTGGATTCTCCAGAAGGTGGTTTCGATGCC
ATCATGCAAGTTGCAGTTTGTGGATCACTGATTGGCTGGAGGAATGTTACACGGCTGCTGGTGTTTTCCA
CAGATGCCGGGTTTCACTTTGCTGGAGATGGGAAACTTGGTGGCATTGTTTTACCAAATGATGGACAATG
TCACCTGGAAAATAATATGTACACAATGAGCCATTATTATGATTATCCTTCTATTGCTCACCTTGTCCAG
AAACTGAGTGAAAATAATATTCAGACAATTTTTGCAGTTACTGAAGAATTTCAGCCTGTTTACAAGGAGC
TGAAAAACTTGATCCCTAAGTCAGCAGTAGGAACATTATCTGCAAATTCTAGCAATGTAATTCAGTTGAT
CATTGATGCATACAATTCCCTTTCCTCAGAAGTCATTTTGGAAAACGGCAAATTGTCAGAAGGAGTAACA
ATAAGTTACAAATCTTACTGCAAGAACGGGGTGAATGGAACAGGGGAAAATGGAAGAAAATGTTCCAATA
TTTCCATTGGAGATGAGGTTCAATTTGAAATTAGCATAACTTCAAATAAGTGTCCAAAAAAGGATTCTGA
CAGCTTTAAAATTAGGCCTCTGGGCTTTACGGAGGAAGTAGAGGTTATTCTTCAGTACATCTGTGAATGT
GAATGCCAAAGCGAAGGCATCCCTGAAAGTCCCAAGTGTCATGAAGGAAATGGGACATTTGAGTGTGGCG
CGTGCAGGTGCAATGAAGGGCGTGTTGGTAGACATTGTGAATGCAGCACAGATGAAGTTAACAGTGAAGA
CATGGATGCTTACTGCAGGAAAGAAAACAGTTCAGAAATCTGCAGTAACAATGGAGAGTGCGTCTGCGGA
CAGTGTGTTTGTAGGAAGAGGGATAATACAAATGAAATTTATTCTGGCAAATTCTGCGAGTGTGATAATT
TCAACTGTGATAGATCCAATGGCTTAATTTGTGGAGGAAATGGTGTTTGCAAGTGTCGTGTGTGTGAGTG
CAACCCCAACTACACTGGCAGTGCATGTGACTGTTCTTTGGATACTAGTACTTGTGAAGCCAGCAACGGA
CAGATCTGCAATGGCCGGGGCATCTGCGAGTGTGGTGTCTGTAAGTGTACAGATCCGAAGTTTCAAGGGC
AAACGTGTGAGATGTGTCAGACCTGCCTTGGTGTCTGTGCTGAGCATAAAGAATGTGTTCAGTGCAGAGC
CTTCAATAAAGGAGAAAAGAAAGACACATGCACACAGGAATGTTCCTATTTTAACATTACCAAGGTAGAA
AGTCGGGACAAATTACCCCAGCCGGTCCAACCTGATCCTGTGTCCCATTGTAAGGAGAAGGATGTTGACG
ACTGTTGGTTCTATTTTACGTATTCAGTGAATGGGAACAACGAGGTCATGGTTCATGTTGTGGAGAATCC
AGAGTGTCCCACTGGTCCAGACATCATTCCAATTGTAGCTGGTGTGGTTGCTGGAATTGTTCTTATTGGC
CTTGCGTTACTCCTCATTTGGAAGCTTTTAATGATAATTCATGACAGAAGGGAGTTTGCTAAATTTGAAA
AGGAGAAAATGAATGCCAAATGGGACACGGGTGAAAATCCTATTTATAAGAGTGCCGTAACAACTGTGGT
CAATCCGAAGTATGAGGGAAAAGGCGGCGGCGGCCGCATGGTGTCTAAGGGCGAAGAGCTGATCAAGGAA
AATATGCGTATGAAGGTGGTCATGGAAGGTTCGGTCAACGGCCACCAATTCAAATGCACAGGTGAAGGAG
AAGGCAATCCGTACATGGGAACTCAAACCATGAGGATCAAAGTCATCGAGGGAGGACCCCTGCCATTTGC
CTTTGACATTCTTGCCACGTCGTTCATGTATGGCAGCCGTACTTTTATCAAGTACCCGAAAGGCATTCCT
GATTTCTTTAAACAGTCCTTTCCTGAGGGTTTTACTTGGGAAAGAGTTACGAGATACGAAGATGGTGGAG
TCGTCACCGTCATGCAGGACACCAGCCTTGAGGATGGCTGTCTCGTTTACCACGTCCAAGTCAGAGGGGT
AAACTTTCCCTCCAATGGTCCCGTGATGCAGAAGAAGACCAAGGGTTGGGAGCCTAATACAGAGATGATG
TATCCAGCAGATGGTGGTCTGAGGGGATACACTCATATGGCACTGAAAGTTGATGGTGGTGGCCATCTGT
CTTGCTCTTTCGTAACAACTTACAGGTCAAAAAAGACCGTCGGGAACATCAAGATGCCCGGTATCCATGC
CGTTGATCACCGCCTGGAAAGGTTAGAGGAAAGTGACAATGAAATGTTCGTAGTACAACGCGAACACGCA
GTTGCCAAGTTCGCCGGGCTTGGTGGTGGGATGGACGAGCTGTACAAGTAGTAACTCGAGATATCTAGAC
CCAGCTTTCTTGTACAAAGTGGTTGATCATCGATGATCTAGAGCTCGCTGATCAGCCTCGACTGTGCCTT
CTAGTTGCCAGCCATCTGTTGTTTGCCCCTCCCCCGTGCCTTCCTTGACCCTGGAAGGTGCCACTCCCAC
TGTCCTTTCCTAATAAAATGAGGAAATTGCATCGCATTGTCTGAGTAGGTGTCATTCTATTCTGGGGGGT
GGGGTGGGGCAGGACAGCAAGGGGGAGGATTGGGAAGACAATAGCAGGCATGCTGGGGATGCGGTGGGCT
CTATGGCTTCTGAGGCGGAAAGAACCTGCAGCCCAAGCTTGGCGTAATCATGGTCATAGCTGTTTCCTGT
GTGAAATTGTTATCCGCTCACAATTCCACACAACATACGAGCCGGAAGCATAAAGTGTAAAGCCTGGGGT
GCCTAATGAGTGAGCTAACTCACATTAATTGCGTTGCGCTCACTGCCCGCTTTCCAGTCGGGAAACCTGT
CGTGCCAGCGGATCCATTCATGAATGAATTCATGTCGACATACTAGTTAAAAGTTTTGTTACTTTATAGA
AGAAATTTTGAGTTTTTGTTTTTTTTTAATAAATAAATAAACATAAATAAATTGTTTGTTGAATTTATTA
TTAGTATGTAAGTGTAAATATAATAAAACTTAATATCTATTCAAATTAATAAATAAACCTCGATATACAG
ACCGATAAAACACATGCGTCAATTTTACGCATGATTATCTTTAACGTACGTCACAATATGATTATCTTTC
TAGGGTTAATCTAGTATACGCGTATGCGGCCGCTTAATTAATCCAGCTTTTGTTCCCTTTAGTGAGGGTT
AATTGCGCGCTTGGCGTAATCATGGTCATAGCTGTTTCCTGTGTGAAATTGTTATCCGCTCACAATTCCA
CACAACATACGAGCCGGAAGCATAAAGTGTAAAGCCTGGGGTGCCTAATGAGTGAGCTAACTCACATTAA
TTGCGTTGCGCTCACTGCCCGCTTTCCAGTCGGGAAACCTGTCGTGCCAGCTGCATTAATGAATCGGCCA
ACGCGCGGGGAGAGGCGGTTTGCGTATTGGGCGCTCTTCCGCTTCCTCGCTCACTGACTCGCTGCGCTCG
GTCGTTCGGCTGCGGCGAGCGGTATCAGCTCACTCAAAGGCGGTAATACGGTTATCCACAGAATCAGGGG
ATAACGCAGGAAAGAACATGTGAGCAAAAGGCCAGCAAAAGGCCAGGAACCGTAAAAAGGCCGCGTTGCT
GGCGTTTTTCCATAGGCTCCGCCCCCCTGACGAGCATCACAAAAATCGACGCTCAAGTCAGAGGTGGCGA
AACCCGACAGGACTATAAAGATACCAGGCGTTTCCCCCTGGAAGCTCCCTCGTGCGCTCTCCTGTTCCGA
CCCTGCCGCTTACCGGATACCTGTCCGCCTTTCTCCCTTCGGGAAGCGTGGCGCTTTCTCATAGCTCACG
CTGTAGGTATCTCAGTTCGGTGTAGGTCGTTCGCTCCAAGCTGGGCTGTGTGCACGAACCCCCCGTTCAG
CCCGACCGCTGCGCCTTATCCGGTAACTATCGTCTTGAGTCCAACCCGGTAAGACACGACTTATCGCCAC
TGGCAGCAGCCACTGGTAACAGGATTAGCAGAGCGAGGTATGTAGGCGGTGCTACAGAGTTCTTGAAGTG
GTGGCCTAACTACGGCTACACTAGAAGAACAGTATTTGGTATCTGCGCTCTGCTGAAGCCAGTTACCTTC
GGAAAAAGAGTTGGTAGCTCTTGATCCGGCAAACAAACCACCGCTGGTAGCGGTGGTTTTTTTGTTTGCA
AGCAGCAGATTACGCGCAGAAAAAAAGGATCTCAAGAAGATCCTTTGATCTTTTCTACGGGGTCTGACGC
TCAGTGGAACGAAAACTCACGTTAAGGGATTTTGGTCATGAGATTATCAAAAAGGATCTTCACCTAGATC
CTTTTAAATTAAAAATGAAGTTTTAAATCAATCTAAAGTATATATGAGTAAACTTGGTCTGACAGTTACC
AATGCTTAATCAGTGAGGCACCTATCTCAGCGATCTGTCTATTTCGTTCATCCATAGTTGCCTGACTCCC
CGTCGTGTAGATAACTACGATACGGGAGGGCTTACCATCTGGCCCCAGTGCTGCAATGATACCGCGAGAC
CCACGCTCACCGGCTCCAGATTTATCAGCAATAAACCAGCCAGCCGGAAGGGCCGAGCGCAGAAGTGGTC
CTGCAACTTTATCCGCCTCCATCCAGTCTATTAATTGTTGCCGGGAAGCTAGAGTAAGTAGTTCGCCAGT
TAATAGTTTGCGCAACGTTGTTGCCATTGCTACAGGCATCGTGGTGTCACGCTCGTCGTTTGGTATGGCT
TCATTCAGCTCCGGTTCCCAACGATCAAGGCGAGTTACATGATCCCCCATGTTGTGCAAAAAAGCGGTTA
GCTCCTTCGGTCCTCCGATCGTTGTCAGAAGTAAGTTGGCCGCAGTGTTATCACTCATGGTTATGGCAGC
ACTGCATAATTCTCTTACTGTCATGCCATCCGTAAGATGCTTTTCTGTGACTGGTGAGTACTCAACCAAG
TCATTCTGAGAATAGTGTATGCGGCGACCGAGTTGCTCTTGCCCGGCGTCAATACGGGATAATACCGCGC
CACATAGCAGAACTTTAAAAGTGCTCATCATTGGAAAACGTTCTTCGGGGCGAAAACTCTCAAGGATCTT
ACCGCTGTTGAGATCCAGTTCGATGTAACCCACTCGTGCACCCAACTGATCTTCAGCATCTTTTACTTTC
ACCAGCGTTTCTGGGTGAGCAAAAACAGGAAGGCAAAATGCCGCAAAAAAGGGAATAAGGGCGACACGGA
AATGTTGAATACTCATACTCTTCCTTTTTCAATATTATTGAAGCATTTATCAGGGTTATTGTCTCATGAG
CGGATACATATTTGAATGTATTTAGAAAAATAAACAAATAGGGGTTCCGCGCACATTTCCCCGAAAAGTG
CCAC
Features (pLannotate 1.2.2; 25 found; start..end, strand, type, name):
     30..458     -  rep_origin     f1 ori (sequence partly withheld): f1 bacteriophage origin of replication; arrow indicates direction of (+) strand synthesis
    463..618     -  CDS            lacZα (fragment): LacZα fragment of β-galactosidase; lacZ fragment
    626..644     +  promoter       T7 promoter: promoter for bacteriophage T7 RNA polymerase
   1011..1390    +  enhancer       CMV enhancer: human cytomegalovirus immediate early enhancer
   1392..1513    +  promoter       chicken β-actin promoter (fragment): contains a 21-bp deletion relative to the standard chicken β-actin promoter
   1525..1675    +  promoter       chicken β-actin promoter (fragment): contains a 21-bp deletion relative to the standard chicken β-actin promoter
   1676..2692    +  intron         chimeric intron: chimera between introns from chicken β-actin and rabbit β-globin
   2778..2803    +  protein_bind   attB1: mutant version of attB; recombination site for the Gateway® BP reaction BP Clonase™
   2847..5240    +  CDS            ITGB1: ITB1_HUMAN - Also known as FNRB, MDF2, MSK12. Experimental evidence at protein level: Swiss-Prot protein existence level 1. (Microbial infection) In case of HIV-1 infection, integrin ITGA5:ITGB1 binding to extracellular viral Tat protein seems to enhance angiogenesis in Kaposi's sarcoma lesions. From Homo sapiens (Human).
   5256..5966    +  CDS            mRuby2: mRuby2 is a basic (constitutively fluorescent) red fluorescent protein published in 2012, derived from Entacmaea quadricolor. It has moderate acid sensitivity.
   5987..6011    -  protein_bind   attB2: mutant version of attB; recombination site for the Gateway® BP reaction BP Clonase™
   6050..6274    +  polyA_signal   bGH poly(A) signal: bovine growth hormone polyadenylation signal
   6278..6294    +  promoter       SV40 promoter (fragment): SV40 enhancer and early promoter
   6345..6361    -  protein_bind   lac operator: The lac repressor binds to the lac operator to inhibit transcription in E. coli. This inhibition can be relieved by adding lactose or isopropyl-β-D-thiogalactopyranoside (IPTG). lac repressor encoded by lacI
   6369..6399    -  promoter       lac promoter: promoter for the E. coli lac operon
   6414..6435    -  protein_bind   CAP binding site: CAP binding activates transcription in the presence of cAMP. E. coli catabolite activator protein
   6448..6487    -  CDS            lacI (fragment): lac repressor; lacI; The lac repressor binds to the lac operator to inhibit transcription in E. coli. This inhibition can be relieved by adding lactose or isopropyl-β-D-thiogalactopyranoside (IPTG).
   6814..6832    -  promoter       T3 promoter: promoter for bacteriophage T3 RNA polymerase
   6877..6893    -  protein_bind   lac operator: The lac repressor binds to the lac operator to inhibit transcription in E. coli. This inhibition can be relieved by adding lactose or isopropyl-β-D-thiogalactopyranoside (IPTG). lac repressor encoded by lacI
   6901..6931    -  promoter       lac promoter: promoter for the E. coli lac operon
   6946..6967    -  protein_bind   CAP binding site: CAP binding activates transcription in the presence of cAMP. E. coli catabolite activator protein
   6980..7072    -  CDS            lacI (fragment): lac repressor; lacI; The lac repressor binds to the lac operator to inhibit transcription in E. coli. This inhibition can be relieved by adding lactose or isopropyl-β-D-thiogalactopyranoside (IPTG).
   7255..7843    -  rep_origin     ori: high-copy-number ColE1/pMB1/pBR322/pUC origin of replication
   8014..8874    -  CDS            AmpR: β-lactamase; bla; confers resistance to ampicillin, carbenicillin, and related antibiotics
   8875..8979    -  promoter       AmpR promoter: bla
