[The description below was written by a language model from this plasmid's Addgene catalogue record and pLannotate feature annotations shown in this document.]
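Description:
pPB.DEST-ITGB1(WT)-mRuby2 is a roughly 9 kb piggyBac transposon vector for stable expression of fluorescently tagged human integrin β1 in mammalian cells. It was built by Gateway recombination into the pPB.DEST destination backbone, and the attB1 and attB2 sites left by that reaction flank the insert. In bacteria it is maintained through a high-copy ColE1/pUC-type origin and selected with ampicillin via the β-lactamase gene. The backbone also retains pBluescript-like remnants: an f1 origin, lacZα and lacI fragments, lac promoter/operator elements, and T7 and T3 promoters. The automated annotation does not mark the piggyBac terminal repeats, although the catalogue entry describes the vector as transposon-based. No mammalian selection marker is annotated; only a very short SV40 promoter fragment appears downstream of the expression cassette.

The payload is driven by the CAG promoter, annotated as the CMV enhancer, chicken β-actin promoter and chimeric β-actin/β-globin intron, which gives strong constitutive expression in many mammalian cell types. It drives the wild-type ITGB1 coding sequence fused at its C terminus to the red fluorescent protein mRuby2, and the transcript is terminated by a bovine growth hormone polyadenylation signal. The ITGB1 sequence carries silent mutations that disrupt the target site of an shRNA directed against the endogenous transcript, so the tagged protein remains expressed when native integrin β1 is knocked down. When supplied together with a piggyBac transposase, such a cassette can be integrated into the genome to generate stable lines. This suits knockdown-and-rescue experiments and live imaging of integrin β1. The associated study concerns integrin β1 phosphorylation in breast cancer cell invasion, where this wild-type construct would plausibly serve as a reference.
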