Addgene plasmid #215448: pPB.DEST-ITGB1(WT)-mRuby2
Purpose: Piggybac expression vector with integrin beta1 tagged with mRuby2
Depositing lab: Johanna Ivaska. Depositing organization: Turku Bioscience Centre. Publication: Dynamic regulation of integrin beta1 phosphorylation supports invasion of breast cancer cells. Conway JRW, Joshi O, Kaivola J, Follain G, Gounis M, Kuhl D, Ivaska J. Nat Cell Biol. 2025 May 26. doi: 10.1038/s41556-025-01663-4. PubMed 40419795.
Backbone
  Vector backbone: pPB.DEST
  Total vector size (bp): 8986
  Vector type: Mammalian Expression ; Transposon-based stable expression
Growth in bacteria
  Bacterial resistance: Ampicillin, 100 μg/mL
  Growth temperature: 37°C
  Growth strain: NEB Stable
  Copy number: High Copy
Gene/Insert
  Gene/Insert name: ITGB1
  Species: H. sapiens (human)
  Insert size (bp): 3120
  Mutation: Silent mutations added to disrupt shRNA binding aagainst endogenous ITGB1 between 2940-2960 bp (target seq: GCCTTGCATTACTGCTGATAT)
  GenBank ID: NM_002211.4
  Entrez Gene: ITGB1 (a.k.a. CD29, FNRB, GPIIA, MDF2, MSK12, VLA-BETA, VLAB)
  Promoter: CAG
  Tag / fusion protein: mRuby2 (C terminal on insert)
  Cloning method: Gateway Cloning
  Sequencing primers: 5′ CAG_F; 3′ BGH_R
Terms and licenses: Academic/Nonprofit Terms; Industry Terms
How to cite: pPB.DEST-ITGB1(WT)-mRuby2 was a gift from Johanna Ivaska (Addgene plasmid # 215448 ; http://n2t.net/addgene:215448 ; RRID:Addgene_215448)
